>Addgene plasmid #148999 | pGBW-m4046398 | addgene full sequence | sequence record 297708 | Ginkgo NGS Result
GCGGCCGCTTGCTATATTGAAGTACGGATTAGAAGCCGCCGAGCGGGCGACAGCCCTCCGACGGAAGACT
CTCCTCCGTGCGTCCTCGTCTTCACCGGTCGCGTTCCTGAAACGCAGATGTGCCTCGCGCCGCACTGCTC
CGAACAATAAAGATTCTACAATACTAGCTTTTATGGTTATGAAGAGGAAAAATTGGCAGTAACCTGGCCC
CACAAACCTTCAAATTAACGAATCAAATTAACAACCATAGGATGATAATGCGATTAGTTTTTTAGCCTTA
TTTCTGGGGTAATTAATCAGCGAAGCGATGATTTTTGATCTATTAACAGATATATAAATGGAAAAGCTGC
ATAACCACTTTAACTAATACTTTCAACATTTTCAGTTTGTATTACTTCTTATTCAAATGTCATAAAAGTA
TCAACAAAAAATTGTTAATATACCTCTATACTTTAACGTCAAGGAGAAAAAACTATAATGGGTAATGCAA
CAGAAGTGCCTGCCAATTCAACTGTATTATCTTTCTGTGCTTTTGCTGTAGATGCTGCTAAAGCTTACAA
AGATTATCTAGCTAGTGGGGGACAACCAATCACTAATTGTGTTAAGATGTTGTGTACACACACTGGTACT
GGTCAGGCAATAACAGTTACACCGGAAGCCAATATGGATCAAGAATCCTTTGGTGGTGCATCGTGTTGTC
TGTACTGCCGTTGCCACATAGATCATCCAAATCCTAAAGGATTTTGTGACTTAAAAGGTAAGTATGTACA
AATACCTACAACTTGTGCTAATGACCCTGTGGGTTTTACACTTAAAAACACAGTCTGTACCGTCTGCGGT
ATGTGGAAAGGTTATGGCTGTAGTTGTGATCAACTCCGCGAACCCATGCTTCTCGTGCCGAGAGGTTCTA
AAATCGAGGAAGGTAAGCTAGTCATTTGGATAAATGGAGATAAGGGTTACAACGGTTTGGCAGAAGTAGG
CAAGAAATTTGAAAAGGACACAGGTATCAAGGTGACGGTTGAACATCCAGACAAGTTAGAAGAAAAATTC
CCTCAAGTTGCTGCTACTGGTGATGGTCCCGACATTATTTTCTGGGCCCACGATCGTTTTGGTGGATATG
CTCAGTCAGGTTTGCTGGCTGAGATCACCCCAGACAAGGCCTTCCAAGATAAATTGTACCCATTCACTTG
GGATGCTGTCAGATACAACGGTAAGCTTATAGCATATCCAATTGCTGTTGAAGCCTTATCGTTGATCTAC
AATAAGGACTTGTTACCTAACCCACCAAAGACATGGGAAGAAATTCCAGCTTTGGATAAAGAGCTAAAGG
CCAAGGGAAAAAGCGCTTTGATGTTTAACTTACAAGAACCTTATTTCACCTGGCCATTAATCGCTGCTGA
CGGTGGTTACGCATTTAAATACGAAAACGGTAAGTATGACATTAAGGATGTCGGCGTTGATAATGCTGGT
GCAAAGGCTGGTTTGACCTTCTTGGTTGATTTAATAAAGAATAAACACATGAACGCTGACACTGACTACT
CTATCGCCGAAGCCGCTTTCAACAAGGGTGAAACTGCTATGACCATAAATGGTCCATGGGCCTGGAGTAA
CATTGATACTTCTAAAGTAAACTATGGTGTCACTGTTTTGCCTACATTCAAAGGCCAACCATCCAAGCCC
TTTGTCGGTGTTCTATCCGCTGGCATCAATGCTGCTTCTCCAAACAAGGAGCTAGCTAAAGAATTTTTGG
AAAATTACTTGTTAACTGACGAAGGTTTGGAGGCCGTTAACAAGGACAAGCCATTGGGTGCTGTCGCTTT
GAAATCTTACGAAGAAGAATTGGCTAAGGATCCCAGAATTGCCGCTACCATGGAGAACGCCCAAAAGGGT
GAAATTATGCCAAACATCCCACAAATGTCAGCCTTCTGGTACGCAGTTAGGACTGCCGTGATTAATGCTG
CTTCCGGTAGACAAACCGTCGACGAAGCATTAAAAGATGCTCAAACGTAAACAGGCCCCTTTTCCTTTGT
CGATATCATGTAATTAGTTATGTCACGCTTACATTCACGCCCTCCTCCCACATCCGCTCTAACCGAAAAG
GAAGGAGTTAGACAACCTGAAGTCTAGGTCCCTATTTATTTTTTTTAATAGTTATGTTAGTATTAAGAAC
GTTATTTATATTTCAAATTTTTCTTTTTTTTCTGTACAAAGCGGCCGCCGAACCACTAGTGCACTGCAGT
ACACGGTTTCCTTGAAATTTTTTTGATTCGGTAATCTCCGAACAGAAGGAAGAACGAAGGAAGGAGCACA
GACTTAGATTGGTATATATACGCATATGTAGTGTTGAAGAAACATGAAATTGCCCAGTATTCTTAACCCA
ACTGCACAGAACAAAAACGTGCAGGAAACGAAGATAAATCATGTCGAAAGCTACATATAAGGAACGTGCT
GCTACTCATCCTAGTCCTGTTGCTGCCAAGCTATTTAATATCATGCACGAAAAGCAAACAAACTTGTGTG
CTTCATTGGATGTTCGTACCACCAAGGAATTACTGGAGTTAGTTGAAGCATTAGGTCCCAAAATTTGTTT
ACTAAAAACACATGTGGATATCTTGACTGATTTTTCCATGGAGGGCACAGTTAAGCCGCTAAAGGCATTA
TCCGCCAAGTACAATTTTTTACTCTTCGAGGACAGAAAATTTGCTGACATTGGTAATACAGTCAAATTGC
AGTACTCTGCGGGTGTATACAGAATAGCAGAATGGGCAGACATTACGAATGCACACGGTGTGGTGGGCCC
AGGTATTGTTAGCGGTTTGAAGCAGGCGGCAGAAGAAGTAACAAAGGAACCTAGAGGCCTTTTGATGTTA
GCAGAATTGTCATGCAAGGGCTCCCTATCTACTGGAGAATATACTAAGGGTACTGTTGACATTGCGAAGA
GCGACAAAGATTTTGTTATCGGCTTTATTGCTCAAAGAGACATGGGTGGAAGAGATGAAGGTTACGATTG
GTTGATTATGACACCCGGTGTGGGTTTAGATGACAAGGGAGATGCATTGGGTCAACAGTATAGAACCGTG
GATGATGTGGTTTCTACAGGATCTGACATTATTATTGTTGGAAGAGGACTATTTGCAAAGGGAAGGGATG
CTAAGGTAGAGGGTGAACGTTACAGAAAAGCAGGCTGGGAAGCATATTTGAGAAGATGCGGCCAGCAAAA
CTAAAAAACTGTATTATAAGTAAATGCATGTATACTAAACTCACAAATTAGAGCTTCAATTTAATTATAT
CAGTTATTACCCGAGTAACGAAGCATCTGTGCTTCATTTTGTAGAACAAAAATGCAACGCGAGAGCGCTA
ATTTTTCAAACAAAGAATCTGAGCTGCATTTTTACAGAACAGAAATGCAACGCGAAAGCGCTATTTTACC
AACGAAGAATCTGTGCTTCATTTTTGTAAAACAAAAATGCAACGCGAGAGCGCTAATTTTTCAAACAAAG
AATCTGAGCTGCATTTTTACAGAACAGAAATGCAACGCGAGAGCGCTATTTTACCAACAAAGAATCTATA
CTTCTTTTTTGTTCTACAAAAATGCATCCCGAGAGCGCTATTTTTCTAACAAAGCATCTTAGATTACTTT
TTTTCTCCTTTGTGCGCTCTATAATGCAGTCTCTTGATAACTTTTTGCACTGTAGGTCCGTTAAGGTTAG
AAGAAGGCTACTTTGGTGTCTATTTTCTCTTCCATAAAAAAAGCCTGACTCCACTTCCCGCGTTTACTGA
TTACTAGCGAAGCTGCGGGTGCATTTTTTCAAGATAAAGGCATCCCCGATTATATTCTATACCGATGTGG
ATTGCGCATACTTTGTGAACAGAAAGTGATAGCGTTGATGATTCTTCATTGGTCAGAAAATTATGAACGG
TTTCTTCTATTTTGTCTCTATATACTACGTATAGGAAATGTTTACATTTTCGTATTGTTTTCGATTCACT
CTATGAATAGTTCTTACTACAATTTTTTTGTCTAAAGAGTAATACTAGAGATAAACATAAAAAATGTAGA
GGTCGAGTTTAGATGCAAGTTCAAGGAGCGAAAGGTGGATGGGTAGGTTATATAGGGATATAGCACAGAG
ATATATAGCAAAGAGATACTTTTGAGCAATGTTTGTGGAAGCGGTATTCGCAATATTTTAGTAGCTCGTT
ACAGTCCGGTGCGTTTTTGGTTTTTTGAAAGTGCGTCATCAGAGCGCTTTTGGTTTTCAAAAGCGCTCTG
AAGTTCCTATACTTTCTAGCTAGAGAATAGGAACTTCCCGAGCGGCCGCGTGTTACAAGCTTGACTCCAG
CGTAACTGGACTGCAATCAACTCACTGGCTCACCTTCACGGGTGGGCCTTTCTTCGGTAGAAAATCAAAG
GATCTTCTTGAGATCCTTTTTTTCTGCGCGTAATCTGCTGCTTGCAAACAAAAAAACCACCGCTACCAGC
GGTGGTTTGTTTGCCGGATCAAGAGCTACCAACTCTTTTTCCGAGGTAACTGGCTTCAGCAGAGCGCAGA
TACCAAATACTGTTCTTCTAGTGTAGCCGTAGTTAGGCCACCACTTCAAGAACTCTGTAGCACCGCCTAC
ATACCTCGCTCTGCTAATCCTGTTACCAGTGGCTGCTGCCAGTGGCGATAAGTCGTGTCTTACCGGGTTG
GACTCAAGACGATAGTTACCGGATAAGGCGCAGCGGTCGGGCTGAACGGGGGGTTCGTGCACACAGCCCA
GCTTGGAGCGAACGACCTACACCGAACTGAGATACCTACAGCGTGAGCTATGAGAAAGCGCCACGCTTCC
CGAAGGGAGAAAGGCGGACAGGTATCCGGTAAGCGGCAGGGTCGGAACAGGAGAGCGCACGAGGGAGCTT
CCAGGGGTAAACGCCTGGTATCTTTATAGTCCTGTCGGGTTTCGCCACCTCTGACTTGAGCATCGATTTT
TGTGATGCTCGTCAGGGGGGCGGAGCCTATGGAAAAACGCCAGCAACGCAGAAAGGCCCACCCGAAGGTG
AGCCAGGTGATTACATTTGGGCCCTCATCAGAGGTTTTCACCGTCATCACCGAAACGCGCGAGGCAGCTG
CGGTAAAGCTCATCAGCGTGGTCGTGAAGCGATTCACAGATGTCTGCCTGTTCATCCGCGTCCAGCTCGT
TGAGTTTCTCCAGAAGCGTTAATGTCTGGCTTCTGATAAAGCGGGCCATGTTAAGGGCGGTTTTTTCCTG
TTTGGTCACTTACCAATGCTTAATCAGTGAGGCACCTATCTCAGCGATCTGTCTATTTCGTTCATCCATA
GTTGCCTGACTCCCCGTCGTGTAGATAACTACGATGCGGGAGGGCTTACCATCTGGCCCCAGTGCTGCAA
TGATACCGCGAGACCCACGCTCACCGGCTCCAGATTTATCAGCAATAAACCAGCCAGCCGGGAGGGCCGA
GCGCAGAAGTGATCCTGCAACTTTATCCGCCTCCATCCAGTCTATTAATTGTTGCCGGGAAGCTAGAGTA
AGTAGTTCGCCAGTTAATAGTTTGCGCAACGTTGTTGCCATTGCTACAGGCATCGTGGTGTCACGCTCGT
CGTTTGGTATGGCTTCATTCAGCTCCGGTTCCCAACGATCAAGGCGAGTTACATGATCCCCCATGTTGTG
CAAAAAAGCGGTTAGCTCCTTCGGTCCTCCGATCGTTGCCAGAAGTAAGTTGGCCGCAGTGTTATCACTC
ATGGTTATGGCAGCACTGCATAATTCTCTTACTGTCATGCCATCCGTGAGATGCTTTTCTGTGACTGGTG
AGTACTCAACCAAGTCATTCTGAGAATAGTGTATGCGGCGACCGAGTTGCTCTTGCCCGGCGTCAATACG
GGATAATACCGCGCCACATAGCAGAACTTTAAAAGTGCTCATCATTGGAAAACGTTCTTCGGGGCGTAAA
CTCTCAAGGATCTTACCGCTGTTGAGATCCAGTTCGATGTAACCCACTCGTGCACCCAACTGATCTTCAG
CATCTTTTACTTTCACCAGCGTTTCTGGGTGAGCAAAAACAGGAAGGCAAAATGCCGCAAAAAAGGGAAT
AAGGGCGACACGGAAATGTTGAATACTCATTTTAGCTTCCTTAGCTCCTGAAAATCTCGATAACTCAAAA
AATACGCCCGGTAGTGATCTTATTTCATTATGGTGAAAGTTGGAACCTCTTACGTGCCGATCAAGTCAAA
AGCCTCCGGTCGGAGGCTTTTGACTTTCTGCTATGGAGGTCAGGTATGATTTAAATGGTCAGTTAGA
Features (pLannotate 1.2.2; 14 found; start..end, strand, type, name):
     25..466     +  promoter       GAL1 promoter: S. cerevisiae GAL1; inducible promoter, regulated by Gal4
    481..891     +  CDS            R1A_SARS2 (fragment): Experimental evidence at protein level: Swiss-Prot protein existence level 1. [Non-structural protein 10]: Plays a pivotal role in viral transcription by stimulating both nsp14 3'-5' exoribonuclease and nsp16 2'-O-methyltransferase activities. Therefore plays an essential role in viral mRNAs cap methylation. From Severe acute respiratory syndrome coronavirus 2 (2019-nCoV) (SARS-CoV-2).
    907..2007    +  CDS            malE (fragment): MALE_ECO57 - Experimental evidence at protein level: Swiss-Prot protein existence level 1. Part of the ABC transporter complex MalEFGK involved in maltose/maltodextrin import. Binds maltose and higher maltodextrins. From Escherichia coli O157:H7.
   2036..2208    +  terminator     CYC1 terminator (fragment): S. cerevisiae CYC1; transcription terminator for CYC1
   2244..2420    +  promoter       URA3 promoter (fragment): S. cerevisiae URA3
   2421..3224    +  CDS            URA3: orotidine-5'-phosphate decarboxylase, required for uracil biosynthesis; S. cerevisiae URA3; yeast auxotrophic marker, counterselectable with 5-fluoroorotic acid (5-FOA)
   3307..4289    -  rep_origin     2μ ori: yeast 2μ plasmid origin of replication
   4367..4396    +  terminator     T3Te terminator: phage T3 early transcription terminator
   4418..5005    +  rep_origin     ori: high-copy-number ColE1/pMB1/pBR322/pUC origin of replication
   5017..5044    -  terminator     T7Te terminator: phage T7 early transcription terminator
   5068..5259    -  CDS            rop: Rop protein, which maintains plasmids at low copy number; rop
   5260..6120    -  CDS            AmpR: β-lactamase; bla; confers resistance to ampicillin, carbenicillin, and related antibiotics
   6121..6223    -  promoter       cat promoter: promoter of the E. coli cat gene encoding chloramphenicol acetyltransferase
   6224..6255    -  terminator     tonB terminator: bidirectional E. coli tonB-P14 transcription terminator
