[The description below was written by a language model from this plasmid's Addgene catalogue record and pLannotate feature annotations shown in this document.]
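Description:
pGBW-m4046398 is a yeast episomal expression plasmid for producing SARS-CoV-2 non-structural protein 10 (nsp10) in Saccharomyces cerevisiae. It is an E. coli–yeast shuttle vector. In bacteria it replicates from a ColE1/pUC-type origin and is selected with ampicillin through a β-lactamase gene that the annotation places downstream of a cat promoter. In yeast it is maintained at multiple copies by the 2μ origin and selected by uracil prototrophy through URA3, a marker that can also be counterselected with 5-fluoroorotic acid. Short phage T3 and T7 early terminators and a tonB terminator flank the bacterial modules, presumably insulating them from read-through transcription. A small rop annotation sits next to AmpR, although the catalogue lists the plasmid as high copy.

The expression cassette is driven by the galactose-inducible, Gal4-regulated GAL1 promoter and closed by a CYC1 terminator. The wild-type nsp10 coding segment, about 410 bp and corresponding to the nsp10 portion of the ORF1ab polyprotein, was made by gene synthesis. It is followed, after a short linker, by an E. coli maltose-binding protein (malE) sequence. According to the record, this is a C-terminal MBP fusion supplied by the backbone and separable through a thrombin cleavage site; the site itself is not separately annotated in the feature table. MBP commonly aids solubility and allows amylose affinity purification, so the design suits inducible production and recovery of nsp10, a cofactor that stimulates the nsp14 exoribonuclease and nsp16 2'-O-methyltransferase. The sequenced record is 6,297 nt, larger than the sum of the listed backbone and insert sizes, and the depositor notes that the sequencing used for quality control may not cover the entire plasmid.
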