Addgene plasmid #148999: pGBW-m4046398
Purpose: Yeast Expression plasmid for SARS-CoV-2 nsp10
Depositing lab: Ginkgo Bioworks & Benjie Chen. Depositing organization: Ginkgo Bioworks.
Backbone
  Vector backbone: AmpR; 2u URA3
  Backbone size w/o insert (bp): 4078
  Vector type: Yeast Expression
  Selectable markers: URA3
Growth in bacteria
  Bacterial resistance: Ampicillin, 100 μg/mL
  Growth temperature: 37°C
  Growth strain: DH5alpha
  Copy number: High Copy
Gene/Insert
  Gene/Insert name: SARS-CoV-2 nsp10
  Species: S. cerevisiae (budding yeast); Severe acute respiratory syndrome coronavirus 2
  Insert size (bp): 410
  Mutation: wt
  Entrez Gene: ORF1ab (a.k.a. GU280_gp01)
  Promoter: pGAL1
  Tag / fusion protein: Cleavable thrombin;MBP (C terminal on backbone)
  Cloning method: Unknown
Resource information
  A portion of this plasmid was derived from a plasmid made by: GinkgoBioworks
Depositor comments: NCBI Reference Sequence: YP_009725306.1. Created by gene synthesis with Not1 site. NGS used for QC was performed by Ginkgo and may not fully cover the entire plasmid.
How to cite: pGBW-m4046398 was a gift from Ginkgo Bioworks & Benjie Chen (Addgene plasmid # 148999 ; http://n2t.net/addgene:148999 ; RRID:Addgene_148999)
